>Addgene plasmid #227585 | pLenti puro HA-VIM | addgene full sequence | sequence record 449975 | Addgene NGS Result
CGCGTCGGGCTCGACATCGGCAAGGTGTGGGTCGCGGACGACGGCGCCGCGGTGGCGGTCTGGACCACGC
CGGAGAGCGTCGAAGCGGGGGCGGTGTTCGCCGAGATCGGCCCGCGCATGGCCGAGTTGAGCGGTTCCCG
GCTGGCCGCGCAGCAACAGATGGAAGGCCTCCTGGCGCCGCACCGGCCCAAGGAGCCCGCGTGGTTCCTG
GCCACCGTCGGCGTCTCGCCCGACCACCAGGGCAAGGGTCTGGGCAGCGCCGTCGTGCTCCCCGGAGTGG
AGGCGGCCGAGCGCGCCGGGGTGCCCGCCTTCCTGGAGACCTCCGCGCCCCGCAACCTCCCCTTCTACGA
GCGGCTCGGCTTCACCGTCACCGCCGACGTCGAGGTGCCCGAAGGACCGCGCACCTGGTGCATGACCCGC
AAGCCCGGTGCCTGACGCCCGCCCCACGACCCGCAGCGCCCGACCGAAAGGAGCGCACGACCCCATGCAT
CGGTACCTTTAAGACCAATGACTTACAAGGCAGCTGTAGATCTTAGCCACTTTTTAAAAGAAAAGGGGGG
ACTGGAAGGGCTAATTCACTCCCAACGAAGACAAGATCTGCTTTTTGCTTGTACTGGGTCTCTCTGGTTA
GACCAGATCTGAGCCTGGGAGCTCTCTGGCTAACTAGGGAACCCACTGCTTAAGCCTCAATAAAGCTTGC
CTTGAGTGCTTCAAGTAGTGTGTGCCCGTCTGTTGTGTGACTCTGGTAACTAGAGATCCCTCAGACCCTT
TTAGTCAGTGTGGAAAATCTCTAGCAGTAGTAGTTCATGTCATCTTATTATTCAGTATTTATAACTTGCA
AAGAAATGAATATCAGAGAGTGAGAGGAACTTGTTTATTGCAGCTTATAATGGTTACAAATAAAGCAATA
GCATCACAAATTTCACAAATAAAGCATTTTTTTCACTGCATTCTAGTTGTGGTTTGTCCAAACTCATCAA
TGTATCTTATCATGTCTGGCTCTAGCTATCCCGCCCCTAACTCCGCCCATCCCGCCCCTAACTCCGCCCA
GTTCCGCCCATTCTCCGCCCCATGGCTGACTAATTTTTTTTATTTATGCAGAGGCCGAGGCCGCCTCGGC
CTCTGAGCTATTCCAGAAGTAGTGAGGAGGCTTTTTTGGAGGCCTAGGGACGTACCCAATTCGCCCTATA
GTGAGTCGTATTACGCGCGCTCCCCGGGTACCGAGCTCGAATTCACTGGCCGTCGTTTTACAACGTCGTG
ACTGGGAAAACCCTGGCGTTACCCAACTTAATCGCCTTGCAGCACATCCCCCTTTCGCCAGCTGGCGTAA
TAGCGAAGAGGCCCGCACCGATCGCCCTTCCCAACAGTTGCGCAGCCTGAATGGCGAATGGCGCCTGATG
CGGTATTTTCTCCTTACGCATCTGTGCGGTATTTCACACCGCATATGGTGCACTCTCAGTACAATCTGCT
CTGATGCCGCATAGTTAAGCCAGCCCCGACACCCGCCAACACCCGCTGACGCGCCCTGACGGGCTTGTCT
GCTCCCGGCATCCGCTTACAGACAAGCTGTGACCGTCTCCGGGAGCTGCATGTGTCAGAGGTTTTCACCG
TCATCACCGAAACGCGCGAGACGAAAGGGCCTCGTGATACGCCTATTTTTATAGGTTAATGTCATGATAA
TAATGGTTTCTTAGACGTCAGGTGGCACTTTTCGGGGAAATGTGCGCGGAACCCCTATTTGTTTATTTTT
CTAAATACATTCAAATATGTATCCGCTCATGAGACAATAACCCTGATAAATGCTTCAATAATATTGAAAA
AGGAAGAGTATGAGTATTCAACATTTCCGTGTCGCCCTTATTCCCTTTTTTGCGGCATTTTGCCTTCCTG
TTTTTGCTCACCCAGAAACGCTGGTGAAAGTAAAAGATGCTGAAGATCAGTTGGGTGCACGAGTGGGTTA
CATCGAACTGGATCTCAACAGCGGTAAGATCCTTGAGAGTTTTCGCCCCGAAGAACGTTTTCCAATGATG
AGCACTTTTAAAGTTCTGCTATGTGGCGCGGTATTATCCCGTATTGACGCCGGGCAAGAGCAACTCGGTC
GCCGCATACACTATTCTCAGAATGACTTGGTTGAGTACTCACCAGTCACAGAAAAGCATCTTACGGATGG
CATGACAGTAAGAGAATTATGCAGTGCTGCCATAACCATGAGTGATAACACTGCGGCCAACTTACTTCTG
ACAACGATCGGAGGACCGAAGGAGCTAACCGCTTTTTTGCACAACATGGGGGATCATGTAACTCGCCTTG
ATCGTTGGGAACCGGAGCTGAATGAAGCCATACCAAACGACGAGCGTGACACCACGATGCCTGTAGCAAT
GGCAACAACGTTGCGCAAACTATTAACTGGCGAACTACTTACTCTAGCTTCCCGGCAACAATTAATAGAC
TGGATGGAGGCGGATAAAGTTGCAGGACCACTTCTGCGCTCGGCCCTTCCGGCTGGCTGGTTTATTGCTG
ATAAATCTGGAGCCGGTGAGCGTGGGTCTCGCGGTATCATTGCAGCACTGGGGCCAGATGGTAAGCCCTC
CCGTATCGTAGTTATCTACACGACGGGGAGTCAGGCAACTATGGATGAACGAAATAGACAGATCGCTGAG
ATAGGTGCCTCACTGATTAAGCATTGGTAACTGTCAGACCAAGTTTACTCATATATACTTTAGATTGATT
TAAAACTTCATTTTTAATTTAAAAGGATCTAGGTGAAGATCCTTTTTGATAATCTCATGACCAAAATCCC
TTAACGTGAGTTTTCGTTCCACTGAGCGTCAGACCCCGTAGAAAAGATCAAAGGATCTTCTTGAGATCCT
TTTTTTCTGCGCGTAATCTGCTGCTTGCAAACAAAAAAACCACCGCTACCAGCGGTGGTTTGTTTGCCGG
ATCAAGAGCTACCAACTCTTTTTCCGAAGGTAACTGGCTTCAGCAGAGCGCAGATACCAAATACTGTTCT
TCTAGTGTAGCCGTAGTTAGGCCACCACTTCAAGAACTCTGTAGCACCGCCTACATACCTCGCTCTGCTA
ATCCTGTTACCAGTGGCTGCTGCCAGTGGCGATAAGTCGTGTCTTACCGGGTTGGACTCAAGACGATAGT
TACCGGATAAGGCGCAGCGGTCGGGCTGAACGGGGGGTTCGTGCACACAGCCCAGCTTGGAGCGAACGAC
CTACACCGAACTGAGATACCTACAGCGTGAGCTATGAGAAAGCGCCACGCTTCCCGAAGGGAGAAAGGCG
GACAGGTATCCGGTAAGCGGCAGGGTCGGAACAGGAGAGCGCACGAGGGAGCTTCCAGGGGGAAACGCCT
GGTATCTTTATAGTCCTGTCGGGTTTCGCCACCTCTGACTTGAGCGTCGATTTTTGTGATGCTCGTCAGG
GGGGCGGAGCCTATGGAAAAACGCCAGCAACGCGGCCTTTTTACGGTTCCTGGCCTTTTGCTGGCCTTTT
GCTCACATGTTCTTTCCTGCGTTATCCCCTGATTCTGTGGATAACCGTATTACCGCCTTTGAGTGAGCTG
ATACCGCTCGCCGCAGCCGAACGACCGAGCGCAGCGAGTCAGTGAGCGAGGAAGCGGAAGAGCGCCCAAT
ACGCAAACCGCCTCTCCCCGCGCGTTGGCCGATTCATTAATGCAGCTGGCACGACAGGTTTCCCGACTGG
AAAGCGGGCAGTGAGCGCAACGCAATTAATGTGAGTTAGCTCACTCATTAGGCACCCCAGGCTTTACACT
TTATGCTTCCGGCTCGTATGTTGTGTGGAATTGTGAGCGGATAACAATTTCACACAGGAAACAGCTATGA
CCATGATTACGCCAAGCTTGCATGCCTGCAGCATGATTACGCCAAGCGCGCAATTAACCCTCACTAAAGG
GAACAAAAGCTGGAGCTGCAAGCTTAATGTAGTCTTATGCAATACTCTTGTAGTCTTGCAACATGGTAAC
GATGAGTTAGCAACATGCCTTACAAGGAGAGAAAAAGCACCGTGCATGCCGATTGGTGGAAGTAAGGTGG
TACGATCGTGCCTTATTAGGAAGGCAACAGACGGGTCTGACATGGATTGGACGAACCACTGAATTGCCGC
ATTGCAGAGATATTGTATTTAAGTGCCTAGCTCGATACATAAACGGGTCTCTCTGGTTAGACCAGATCTG
AGCCTGGGAGCTCTCTGGCTAACTAGGGAACCCACTGCTTAAGCCTCAATAAAGCTTGCCTTGAGTGCTT
CAAGTAGTGTGTGCCCGTCTGTTGTGTGACTCTGGTAACTAGAGATCCCTCAGACCCTTTTAGTCAGTGT
GGAAAATCTCTAGCAGTGGCGCCCGAACAGGGACTTGAAAGCGAAAGGGAAACCAGAGGAGCTCTCTCGA
CGCAGGACTCGGCTTGCTGAAGCGCGCACGGCAAGAGGCGAGGGGCGGCGACTGGTGAGTACGCCAAAAA
TTTTGACTAGCGGAGGCTAGAAGGAGAGAGATGGGTGCGAGAGCGTCAGTATTAAGCGGGGGAGAATTAG
ATCGCGATGGGAAAAAATTCGGTTAAGGCCAGGGGGAAAGAAAAAATATAAATTAAAACATATAGTATGG
GCAAGCAGGGAGCTAGAACGATTCGCAGTTAATCCTGGCCTGTTAGAAACATCAGAAGGCTGTAGACAAA
TACTGGGACAGCTACAACCATCCCTTCAGACAGGATCAGAAGAACTTAGATCATTATATAATACAGTAGC
AACCCTCTATTGTGTGCATCAAAGGATAGAGATAAAAGACACCAAGGAAGCTTTAGACAAGATAGAGGAA
GAGCAAAACAAAAGTAAGACCACCGCACAGCAAGCGGCCGCTGATCTTCAGACCTGGAGGAGGAGATATG
AGGGACAATTGGAGAAGTGAATTATATAAATATAAAGTAGTAAAAATTGAACCATTAGGAGTAGCACCCA
CCAAGGCAAAGAGAAGAGTGGTGCAGAGAGAAAAAAGAGCAGTGGGAATAGGAGCTTTGTTCCTTGGGTT
CTTGGGAGCAGCAGGAAGCACTATGGGCGCAGCGTCAATGACGCTGACGGTACAGGCCAGACAATTATTG
TCTGGTATAGTGCAGCAGCAGAACAATTTGCTGAGGGCTATTGAGGCGCAACAGCATCTGTTGCAACTCA
CAGTCTGGGGCATCAAGCAGCTCCAGGCAAGAATCCTGGCTGTGGAAAGATACCTAAAGGATCAACAGCT
CCTGGGGATTTGGGGTTGCTCTGGAAAACTCATTTGCACCACTGCTGTGCCTTGGAATGCTAGTTGGAGT
AATAAATCTCTGGAACAGATTTGGAATCACACGACCTGGATGGAGTGGGACAGAGAAATTAACAATTACA
CAAGCTTAATACACTCCTTAATTGAAGAATCGCAAAACCAGCAAGAAAAGAATGAACAAGAATTATTGGA
ATTAGATAAATGGGCAAGTTTGTGGAATTGGTTTAACATAACAAATTGGCTGTGGTATATAAAATTATTC
ATAATGATAGTAGGAGGCTTGGTAGGTTTAAGAATAGTTTTTGCTGTACTTTCTATAGTGAATAGAGTTA
GGCAGGGATATTCACCATTATCGTTTCAGACCCACCTCCCAACCCCGAGGGGACCCGACAGGCCCGAAGG
AATAGAAGAAGAAGGTGGAGAGAGAGACAGAGACAGATCCATTCGATTAGTGAACGGATCTCGACGGTAT
CGATCACGAGACTAGCCTCGAGCGGCCGCCCCCTTCACCGAGGGCCTATTTCCCATGATTCCTTCATATT
TGCATATACGATACAAGGCTGTTAGAGAGATAATTGGAATTAATTTGACTGTAAACACAAAGATATTAGT
ACAAAATACGTGACGTAGAAAGTAATAATTTCTTGGGTAGTTTGCAGTTTTAAAATTATGTTTTAAAATG
GACTATCATATGCCAAGTACGCCCCCTATTGACGTCAATGACGGTAAATGGCCCGCCTGGCATTATGCCC
AGTACATGACCTTATGGGACTTTCCTACTTGGCAGTACATCTACGTATTAGTCATCGCTATTACCATGGT
GATGCGGTTTTGGCAGTACATCAATGGGCGTGGATAGCGGTTTGACTCACGGGGATTTCCAAGTCTCCAC
CCCATTGACGTCAATGGGAGTTTGTTTTGGCACCAAAATCAACGGGACTTTCCAAAATGTCGTAACAACT
CCGCCCCATTGACGCAAATGGGCGGTAGGCGTGTACGGTGGGAGGTCTATATAAGCAGAGCTGGTTTAGT
GAACCGTCAGATCCGCTAGCGCTACCGGTCGCCACCATGTACCCATACGATGTTCCGGATTACGCTAGCG
GATCCATGTCTACAAGGAGTGTGAGTAGTTCTTCTTACCGACGAATGTTTGGCGGTCCTGGTACGGCGAG
CAGGCCCAGTAGCTCTCGAAGCTACGTGACTACGTCCACGCGCACTTACAGTCTCGGGAGTGCACTGAGA
CCCTCAACCAGTCGCTCTCTGTATGCTAGTTCCCCCGGCGGAGTATATGCGACGAGGTCCTCAGCCGTTC
GGCTCCGGTCATCCGTTCCCGGCGTTAGGCTGTTGCAGGACAGCGTTGATTTTTCACTCGCTGATGCAAT
TAATACCGAATTTAAGAACACTAGGACGAACGAAAAAGTGGAATTGCAGGAGCTTAATGATCGATTTGCT
AACTATATCGATAAGGTGCGATTCCTTGAACAGCAAAACAAAATTCTTCTGGCAGAACTTGAGCAGCTCA
AGGGGCAGGGAAAGTCACGCCTTGGAGACTTGTACGAAGAAGAAATGAGGGAACTGCGCCGACAAGTAGA
CCAGCTTACGAATGACAAGGCGAGAGTAGAGGTAGAGAGGGATAATCTCGCCGAAGATATAATGCGCCTC
CGAGAAAAGTTGCAAGAGGAAATGTTGCAACGCGAGGAGGCAGAGAATACACTCCAATCCTTTAGACAGG
ATGTTGACAATGCAAGCCTGGCCCGCTTGGACCTTGAACGCAAGGTAGAATCCCTTCAGGAGGAAATTGC
TTTTCTGAAGAAGCTCCACGAAGAAGAAATCCAAGAGTTGCAAGCCCAAATCCAGGAACAGCATGTACAG
ATAGACGTCGATGTATCAAAACCCGACCTGACGGCGGCATTGCGAGATGTTAGACAACAGTATGAGTCCG
TCGCTGCCAAGAATCTTCAAGAGGCAGAAGAATGGTACAAGTCTAAATTTGCCGACCTGAGTGAAGCAGC
AAATAGGAATAACGACGCCCTTCGGCAAGCGAAACAGGAATCTACGGAGTATCGAAGGCAGGTTCAGTCA
TTGACCTGTGAAGTAGATGCCCTCAAAGGTACTAACGAAAGCCTGGAACGGCAGATGCGCGAGATGGAGG
AAAATTTCGCCGTGGAAGCTGCTAATTATCAAGACACAATTGGACGCCTTCAAGACGAGATCCAGAACAT
GAAAGAAGAAATGGCCAGGCACCTCAGGGAATATCAGGATCTCCTTAACGTTAAGATGGCGCTTGATATA
GAGATCGCTACATACCGAAAGCTGTTGGAAGGGGAGGAGAGTAGGATTTCACTGCCTCTTCCAAATTTCA
GTTCTTTGAACTTGCGAGAAACCAACCTTGATTCTTTGCCACTTGTCGACACCCACTCCAAAAGAACACT
CCTCATCAAGACGGTTGAAACCAGGGATGGCCAGGTGATTAATGAAACATCACAGCACCACGATGACTTG
GAATAGCCGGACTCAGATCTCGAGCTCAAGCTTCTCTAGAGAATTCTCGACCTCGAGACAAATGGCAGTA
TTCATCCACAATTTTAAAAGAAAAGGGGGGATTGGGGGGTACAGTGCAGGGGAAAGAATAGTAGACATAA
TAGCAACAGACATACAAACTAAAGAATTACAAAAACAAATTACAAAAATTCAAAATTTTCGGGTTTATTA
CAGGGACAGCAGAGATCCACTTTGGCCGCGGCTCGAGGGGGTTGGGGTTGCGCCTTTTCCAAGGCAGCCC
TGGGTTTGCGCAGGGACGCGGCTGCTCTGGGCGTGGTTCCGGGAAACGCAGCGGCGCCGACCCTGGGTCT
CGCACATTCTTCACGTCCGTTCGCAGCGTCACCCGGATCTTCGCCGCTACCCTTGTGGGCCCCCCGGCGA
CGCTTCCTGCTCCGCCCCTAAGTCGGGAAGGTTCCTTGCGGTTCGCGGCGTGCCGGACGTGACAAACGGA
AGCCGCACGTCTCACTAGTACCCTCGCAGACGGACAGCGCCAGGGAGCAATGGCAGCGCGCCGACCGCGA
TGGGCTGTGGCCAATAGCGGCTGCTCAGCAGGGCGCGCCGAGAGCAGCGGCCGGGAAGGGGCGGTGCGGG
AGGCGGGGTGTGGGGCGGTAGTGTGGGCCCTGTTCCTGCCCGCGCGGTGTTCCGCATTCTGCAAGCCTCC
GGAGCGCACGTCGGCAGTCGGCTCCCTCGTTGACCGAATCACCGACCTCTCTCCCCAGGGGGATCCACCG
GAGCTTACCATGACCGAGTACAAGCCCACGGTGCGCCTCGCCACCCGCGACGACGTCCCCAGGGCCGTAC
GCACCCTCGCCGCCGCGTTCGCCGACTACCCCGCCACGCGCCACACCGTCGATCCGGACCGCCACATCGA
GCGGGTCACCGAGCTGCAAGAACTCTTCCTCACG
Features (pLannotate 1.2.2; 33 found; start..end, strand, type, name):
    478..561     +  CDS            nef (fragment): NEF_HV1Z2 - Experimental evidence at protein level: Swiss-Prot protein existence level 1. Extracellular Nef protein targets CD4(+) T-lymphocytes for apoptosis by interacting with CXCR4 surface receptors. From Human immunodeficiency virus type 1 group M subtype D (isolate Z2/CDC-Z34) (HIV-1).
    563..796     +  LTR            3' LTR (ΔU3): self-inactivating 3' long terminal repeat (LTR) from HIV-1
    868..989     +  polyA_signal   SV40 poly(A) signal: SV40 polyadenylation signal
   1029..1164    +  rep_origin     SV40 ori: SV40 origin of replication
   1185..1203    -  promoter       T7 promoter: promoter for bacteriophage T7 RNA polymerase
   1211..1234    -  misc_feature   MCS (fragment): pUC18/19 multiple cloning site
   1231..1388    +  CDS            lacZα (fragment): LacZα fragment of β-galactosidase; lacZ fragment
   1394..1493    -  misc_feature   bom (fragment): basis of mobility region from pBR322
   1595..1630    -  CDS            rop (fragment): Rop protein, which maintains plasmids at low copy number; rop
   1725..1829    +  promoter       AmpR promoter: bla
   1830..2690    +  CDS            AmpR: β-lactamase; bla; confers resistance to ampicillin, carbenicillin, and related antibiotics
   2861..3449    +  rep_origin     ori: high-copy-number ColE1/pMB1/pBR322/pUC origin of replication
   3632..3724    +  CDS            lacI (fragment): lac repressor; lacI; The lac repressor binds to the lac operator to inhibit transcription in E. coli. This inhibition can be relieved by adding lactose or isopropyl-β-D-thiogalactopyranoside (IPTG).
   3737..3758    +  protein_bind   CAP binding site: CAP binding activates transcription in the presence of cAMP. E. coli catabolite activator protein
   3773..3803    +  promoter       lac promoter: promoter for the E. coli lac operon
   3811..3827    +  protein_bind   lac operator: The lac repressor binds to the lac operator to inhibit transcription in E. coli. This inhibition can be relieved by adding lactose or isopropyl-β-D-thiogalactopyranoside (IPTG). lac repressor encoded by lacI
   3864..3881    -  misc_feature   MCS (fragment): pUC18/19 multiple cloning site
   3902..3920    +  promoter       T3 promoter: promoter for bacteriophage T3 RNA polymerase
   3948..4174    +  promoter       RSV promoter: Rous sarcoma virus enhancer/promoter
   4175..4355    +  LTR            5' LTR (truncated): truncated 5' long terminal repeat (LTR) from HIV-1
   4402..4527    +  misc_feature   HIV-1 Ψ: packaging signal of human immunodeficiency virus type 1
   4511..4874    +  CDS            HIV-1 gag (fragment): gag protein from human immunodeficiency virus 1; gag
   5020..5253    +  misc_feature   RRE: The Rev response element (RRE) of HIV-1 allows for Rev-dependent mRNA export from the nucleus to the cytoplasm.
   5630..5730    +  CDS            Rev (fragment): human immunodeficiency virus 1 (HIV-1) Rev protein; rev; enhances nuclear export of unspliced and incompletely spliced viral mRNAs
   5780..5963    +  promoter       U6 promoter (fragment): RNA polymerase III promoter for human U6 snRNA
   5954..6088    +  enhancer       CMV enhancer (fragment): human cytomegalovirus immediate early enhancer; contains an 18-bp deletion relative to the standard CMV enhancer
   6089..6292    +  promoter       CMV promoter: human cytomegalovirus (CMV) immediate early promoter
   6340..6366    +  CDS            3xHA (fragment): three tandem HA epitope tags
   6376..7773    +  CDS            VIM: VIME_HUMAN - Experimental evidence at protein level: Swiss-Prot protein existence level 1. Involved with LARP6 in the stabilization of type I collagen mRNAs for CO1A1 and CO1A2. From Homo sapiens (Human).
   7777..7804    +  misc_feature   MCS (fragment): multiple cloning site
   7852..7969    +  misc_feature   cPPT/CTS: central polypurine tract and central termination sequence of HIV-1
   8018..8528    +  promoter       hPGK promoter: human phosphoglycerate kinase 1 promoter
   8550..435     +  CDS            PuroR (across the origin): puromycin N-acetyltransferase; pac from Streptomyces alboniger; confers resistance to puromycin
