[The description below was written by a language model from this plasmid's Addgene catalogue record and pLannotate feature annotations shown in this document.]
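Description:
pLenti puro HA-VIM is an 8.7 kb lentiviral transfer plasmid for expressing human vimentin (VIM), the type III intermediate filament protein, with an N-terminal HA epitope tag in mammalian cells. It is maintained in E. coli through a high-copy ColE1/pUC-type origin and an ampicillin resistance gene. The recorded host is a recombination-tolerant strain, as is usual for plasmids carrying repeated LTR sequences. Remnants of lac, T3/T7 and pBR322-derived sequences in the annotation are backbone leftovers rather than functional parts of the payload.

The viral portion has a third-generation layout. An RSV promoter replaces the U3 region of a truncated HIV-1 5' LTR, so genomic RNA is transcribed independently of Tat. It is followed by the Ψ packaging signal with a partial gag sequence and the Rev response element for Rev-dependent nuclear export. The ΔU3 3' LTR makes the integrated provirus self-inactivating, and an SV40 polyadenylation signal and SV40 origin lie downstream of it.

Between the LTRs, a CMV enhancer/promoter drives the HA-VIM open reading frame; the short match to a 3xHA feature is consistent with a single HA tag. A fragmentary U6 promoter match sits just upstream of the CMV element and has no stated function. After the insert come a cPPT/CTS element, which aids nuclear import of the viral genome, and a human PGK promoter driving puromycin N-acetyltransferase. No WPRE is annotated.

Co-transfected with packaging and envelope plasmids, the construct yields particles for stable transduction, puromycin selection of transduced cells, and detection or pull-down of vimentin through the HA tag.
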