Addgene plasmid #227585: pLenti puro HA-VIM
Purpose: Lentiviral plasmid expressing human VIM protein
Depositing lab: Melina Fan & Addgene Research Program. Depositing organization: Addgene.
Backbone
  Vector backbone: pLenti
  Backbone size w/o insert (bp): 7274
  Total vector size (bp): 8714
  Vector type: Lentiviral
  Selectable markers: Puromycin
Growth in bacteria
  Bacterial resistance: Ampicillin, 100 μg/mL
  Growth temperature: 37°C
  Growth strain: NEB Stable
  Copy number: High Copy
Gene/Insert
  Gene/Insert name: VIM
  Species: H. sapiens (human)
  Insert size (bp): 1440
  Entrez Gene: VIM
  Promoter: CMV
  Tag / fusion protein: HA (N terminal on insert)
  Cloning method: Gibson Cloning
  Sequencing primers: 5′ CMV-F; 3′ Puro-R
Terms and licenses: Academic/Nonprofit Terms; Industry Terms: Not Available to Industry
How to cite: pLenti puro HA-VIM was a gift from Melina Fan & Addgene Research Program (Addgene plasmid # 227585 ; http://n2t.net/addgene:227585 ; RRID:Addgene_227585)
